>Addgene plasmid #81306 | pDONR223_RHOA_p.Y42C | depositor partial sequence | sequence record 154625 | Insert sequence
ATGGCTGCCATCCGGAAGAAACTGGTGATTGTTGGTGATGGAGCCTGTGGAAAGACATGCTTGCTCATAG
TCTTCAGCAAGGACCAGTTCCCAGAGGTGTATGTGCCCACAGTGTTTGAGAACTGTGTGGCAGATATCGA
GGTGGATGGAAAGCAGGTAGAGTTGGCTTTGTGGGACACAGCTGGGCAGGAAGATTATGATCGCCTGAGG
CCCCTCTCCTACCCAGATACCGATGTTATACTGATGTGTTTTTCCATCGACAGCCCTGATAGTTTAGAAA
ACATCCCAGAAAAGTGGACCCCAGAAGTCAAGCATTTCTGTCCCAACGTGCCCATCATCCTGGTTGGGAA
TAAGAAGGATCTTCGGAATGATGAGCACACAAGGCGGGAGCTAGCCAAGATGAAGCAGGAGCCGGTGAAA
CCTGAAGAAGGCAGAGATATGGCAAACAGGATTGGCGCTTTTGGGTACATGGAGTGTTCAGCAAAGACCA
AAGATGGAGTGAGAGAGGTTTTTGAAATGGCTACGAGAGCTGCTCTGCAAGCTAGACGTGGGAAGAAAAA
ATCTGGGTGCCTTGTCTTG
