[The description below was written by a language model from this plasmid's Addgene catalogue record.]
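Description:
pDONR223_RHOA_p.Y42C is a Gateway entry clone built on the Invitrogen pDONR223 backbone (about 2.8 kb without the insert). It is a high-copy plasmid propagated in standard E. coli cloning strains such as DH5alpha and selected with spectinomycin. No feature table accompanies the record, so the origin of replication and the exact recombination sites are not itemised. As an entry clone made by Gateway cloning, the insert would be expected to sit between attL-type sites, which allow transfer into attR-containing destination vectors by an LR recombination reaction. M13 forward and reverse primer sites flanking the insert are listed for sequence verification.

The payload is the human RHOA open reading frame (reference transcript NM_001664.3), which encodes a small Rho-family GTPase, carrying the missense substitution Y42C. The plasmid has no promoter driving the insert, so it is not an expression construct in its own right. It serves as a shuttle source from which the variant ORF is moved into expression vectors that supply their own promoter and regulatory elements. The depositor notes that the ORF is in the "open" configuration, with no stop codon immediately after the coding sequence. After recombination, translation can therefore read through into a C-terminal tag or fusion partner provided by the destination vector.

The clone belongs to the Target Accelerator Plasmid Collection, a set of wild-type and mutant alleles assembled for the systematic functional testing of rare cancer-associated variants. Its typical use is generating expression constructs to compare the Y42C allele with wild-type RHOA in cell-based assays.
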