Addgene plasmid #81306: pDONR223_RHOA_p.Y42C
Purpose: Gateway Donor vector containing RHOA , part of the Target Accelerator Plasmid Collection.
Depositing lab: Jesse Boehm & William Hahn & David Root. Depositing organization: Broad Institute. Publication: Systematic Functional Interrogation of Rare Cancer Variants Identifies Oncogenic Alleles. Kim E, Ilic N, Shrestha Y, Zou L, Kamburov A, Zhu C, Yang X, Lubonja R, Tran N, Nguyen C, Lawrence MS, Piccioni F, Bagul M, Doench JG, Chouinard CR, Wu X, Hogstrom L, Natoli T, Tamayo P, Horn H, Corsello SM, Lage K, Root DE, Subramanian A, Golub TR, Getz G, Boehm JS, Hahn WC. Cancer Discov. 2016 Jul;6(7):714-26. doi: 10.1158/2159-8290.CD-16-0160. Epub 2016 May 4. PubMed 27147599.
Backbone
  Vector backbone: pDONR223
  Backbone manufacturer: Invitrogen
  Backbone size w/o insert (bp): 2790
  Vector type: Gateway Entry vector
Growth in bacteria
  Bacterial resistance: Spectinomycin, 50 μg/mL
  Growth temperature: 37°C
  Growth strain: DH5alpha
  Copy number: High Copy
Gene/Insert
  Gene/Insert name: RHOA
  Species: H. sapiens (human)
  Mutation: Y42C
  GenBank ID: NM_001664.3
  Entrez Gene: RHOA (a.k.a. ARH12, ARHA, EDFAOB, RHO12, RHOH12)
  Promoter: None
  Cloning method: Gateway Cloning
  Sequencing primers: 5′ M13pUC-fwd; 3′ M13-Rev
Terms and licenses: Academic/Nonprofit Terms; Industry Terms: Not Available to Industry
Depositor comments: Open state: NO stop codon immediately follows insert
How to cite: pDONR223_RHOA_p.Y42C was a gift from Jesse Boehm & William Hahn & David Root (Addgene plasmid # 81306 ; http://n2t.net/addgene:81306 ; RRID:Addgene_81306)
