LOCUS       Exported 3372 bp ds-DNA circular SYN 12-MAY-2021
DEFINITION  Gateway Donor vector containing RHOA , part of the Target
            Accelerator Plasmid Collection..
ACCESSION   .
VERSION     .
KEYWORDS    pDONR223_RHOA_p.Y42C
SOURCE      synthetic DNA construct
  ORGANISM  synthetic DNA construct
REFERENCE   1 (bases 1 to 3372)
  AUTHORS   Kim E, Ilic N, Shrestha Y, Zou L, Kamburov A, Zhu C, Yang X, Lubonja
            R, Tran N, Nguyen C, Lawrence MS, Piccioni F, Bagul M, Doench JG,
            Chouinard CR, Wu X, Hogstrom L, Natoli T, Tamayo P, Horn H, Corsello
            SM, Lage K, Root DE, Subramanian A, Golub TR, Getz G, Boehm JS, Hahn
            WC
  TITLE     Systematic Functional Interrogation of Rare Cancer Variants
            Identifies Oncogenic Alleles.
  JOURNAL   Cancer Discov. 2016 Jul;6(7):714-26. doi:
            10.1158/2159-8290.CD-16-0160. Epub 2016 May 4.
  PUBMED    27147599
REFERENCE   2 (bases 1 to 3372)
  AUTHORS   .
  TITLE     Direct Submission
  JOURNAL   Exported May 12, 2021 from SnapGene Server 1.1.58
            http://www.snapgene.com
FEATURES             Location/Qualifiers
     source          1..3372
                     /organism="synthetic DNA construct"
                     /mol_type="other DNA"
     primer_bind     43..65
                     /label=M13/pUC Forward
                     /note="In lacZ gene"
     primer_bind     57..74
                     /label=M13 Forward
                     /note="In lacZ gene. Also called M13-F20 or M13 (-21)
                     Forward"
     primer_bind     58..74
                     /label=M13 fwd
                     /note="common sequencing primer, one of multiple similar
                     variants"
     protein_bind    90..189
                     /gene="mutant version of attL"
                     /label=attL1
                     /bound_moiety="LR Clonase(TM)"
                     /note="recombination site for the Gateway(R) LR reaction"
     CDS             192..770
                     /codon_start=1
                     /product="human Rho family small GTPase RhoA"
                     /label=RhoA
                     /translation="MAAIRKKLVIVGDGACGKTCLLIVFSKDQFPEVYVPTVFENCVAD
                     IEVDGKQVELALWDTAGQEDYDRLRPLSYPDTDVILMCFSIDSPDSLENIPEKWTPEVK
                     HFCPNVPIILVGNKKDLRNDEHTRRELAKMKQEPVKPEEGRDMANRIGAFGYMECSAKT
                     KDGVREVFEMATRAALQARRGKKKSGCLVL"
     protein_bind    complement(772..871)
                     /gene="mutant version of attL"
                     /label=attL2
                     /bound_moiety="LR Clonase(TM)"
                     /note="recombination site for the Gateway(R) LR reaction"
     primer_bind     complement(888..907)
                     /label=T7
                     /note="T7 promoter, forward primer"
     promoter        complement(889..907)
                     /label=T7 promoter
                     /note="promoter for bacteriophage T7 RNA polymerase"
     primer_bind     complement(912..928)
                     /label=M13 rev
                     /note="common sequencing primer, one of multiple similar
                     variants"
     primer_bind     complement(912..928)
                     /label=M13 Reverse
                     /note="In lacZ gene. Also called M13-rev"
     CDS             1359..2150
                     /codon_start=1
                     /gene="aadA"
                     /product="aminoglycoside adenylyltransferase (Murphy,
                     1985)"
                     /label=SmR
                     /note="confers resistance to spectinomycin and
                     streptomycin"
                     /translation="MREAVIAEVSTQLSEVVGVIERHLEPTLLAVHLYGSAVDGGLKPH
                     SDIDLLVTVTVRLDETTRRALINDLLETSASPGESEILRAVEVTIVVHDDIIPWRYPAK
                     RELQFGEWQRNDILAGIFEPATIDIDLAILLTKAREHSVALVGPAAEELFDPVPEQDLF
                     EALNETLTLWNSPPDWAGDERNVVLTLSRIWYSAVTGKIAPKDVAADWAMERLPAQYQP
                     VILEARQAYLGQEEDRLASRADQLEEFVHYVKGEITKVVGK"
     rep_origin      2243..2831
                     /direction=RIGHT
                     /label=ori
                     /note="high-copy-number ColE1/pMB1/pBR322/pUC origin of
                     replication"
     primer_bind     2732..2751
                     /label=pBR322ori-F
                     /note="pBR322 origin, forward primer"
     primer_bind     2985..3002
                     /label=L4440
                     /note="L4440 vector, forward primer"
     terminator      3161..3188
                     /label=rrnB T2 terminator
                     /note="transcription terminator T2 from the E. coli rrnB
                     gene"
     terminator      3280..3366
                     /gene="Escherichia coli rrnB"
                     /label=rrnB T1 terminator
                     /note="transcription terminator T1 from the E. coli rrnB
                     gene"
ORIGIN
        1 ggcagttccc tactctcgcg ttaacgctag catggatgtt ttcccagtca cgacgttgta
       61 aaacgacggc cagtcttaag ctcgggcccc aaataatgat tttattttga ctgatagtga
      121 cctgttcgtt gcaacaaatt gatgagcaat gcttttttat aatgacaact ttgtacaaaa
      181 aagttggcac catggctgcc atccggaaga aactggtgat tgttggtgat ggagcctgtg
      241 gaaagacatg cttgctcata gtcttcagca aggaccagtt cccagaggtg tatgtgccca
      301 cagtgtttga gaactgtgtg gcagatatcg aggtggatgg aaagcaggta gagttggctt
      361 tgtgggacac agctgggcag gaagattatg atcgcctgag gcccctctcc tacccagata
      421 ccgatgttat actgatgtgt ttttccatcg acagccctga tagtttagaa aacatcccag
      481 aaaagtggac cccagaagtc aagcatttct gtcccaacgt gcccatcatc ctggttggga
      541 ataagaagga tcttcggaat gatgagcaca caaggcggga gctagccaag atgaagcagg
      601 agccggtgaa acctgaagaa ggcagagata tggcaaacag gattggcgct tttgggtaca
      661 tggagtgttc agcaaagacc aaagatggag tgagagaggt ttttgaaatg gctacgagag
      721 ctgctctgca agctagacgt gggaagaaaa aatctgggtg ccttgtcttg tgcccaactt
      781 tcttgtacaa agttggcatt ataagaaagc attgcttatc aatttgttgc aacgaacagg
      841 tcactatcag tcaaaataaa atcattattt gccatccagc tgatatcccc tatagtgagt
      901 cgtattacat ggtcatagct gtttcctggc agctctggcc cgtgtctcaa aatctctgat
      961 gttacattgc acaagataaa aatatatcat catgcctcct ctagaccagc caggacagaa
     1021 atgcctcgac ttcgctgcta cccaaggttg ccgggtgacg cacaccgtgg aaacggatga
     1081 aggcacgaac ccagtggaca taagcctgtt cggttcgtaa gctgtaatgc aagtagcgta
     1141 tgcgctcacg caactggtcc agaaccttga ccgaacgcag cggtggtaac ggcgcagtgg
     1201 cggttttcat ggcttgttat gactgttttt ttggggtaca gtctatgcct cgggcatcca
     1261 agcagcaagc gcgttacgcc gtgggtcgat gtttgatgtt atggagcagc aacgatgtta
     1321 cgcagcaggg cagtcgccct aaaacaaagt taaacattat gagggaagcg gtgatcgccg
     1381 aagtatcgac tcaactatca gaggtagttg gcgtcatcga gcgccatctc gaaccgacgt
     1441 tgctggccgt acatttgtac ggctccgcag tggatggcgg cctgaagcca cacagtgata
     1501 ttgatttgct ggttacggtg accgtaaggc ttgatgaaac aacgcggcga gctttgatca
     1561 acgacctttt ggaaacttcg gcttcccctg gagagagcga gattctccgc gctgtagaag
     1621 tcaccattgt tgtgcacgac gacatcattc cgtggcgtta tccagctaag cgcgaactgc
     1681 aatttggaga atggcagcgc aatgacattc ttgcaggtat cttcgagcca gccacgatcg
     1741 acattgatct ggctatcttg ctgacaaaag caagagaaca tagcgttgcc ttggtaggtc
     1801 cagcggcgga ggaactcttt gatccggttc ctgaacagga tctatttgag gcgctaaatg
     1861 aaaccttaac gctatggaac tcgccgcccg actgggctgg cgatgagcga aatgtagtgc
     1921 ttacgttgtc ccgcatttgg tacagcgcag taaccggcaa aatcgcgccg aaggatgtcg
     1981 ctgccgactg ggcaatggag cgcctgccgg cccagtatca gcccgtcata cttgaagcta
     2041 gacaggctta tcttggacaa gaagaagatc gcttggcctc gcgcgcagat cagttggaag
     2101 aatttgtcca ctacgtgaaa ggcgagatca ccaaggtagt cggcaaataa ccctcgagcc
     2161 acccatgacc aaaatccctt aacgtgagtt acgcgtcgtt ccactgagcg tcagaccccg
     2221 tagaaaagat caaaggatct tcttgagatc ctttttttct gcgcgtaatc tgctgcttgc
     2281 aaacaaaaaa accaccgcta ccagcggtgg tttgtttgcc ggatcaagag ctaccaactc
     2341 tttttccgaa ggtaactggc ttcagcagag cgcagatacc aaatactgtt cttctagtgt
     2401 agccgtagtt aggccaccac ttcaagaact ctgtagcacc gcctacatac ctcgctctgc
     2461 taatcctgtt accagtggct gctgccagtg gcgataagtc gtgtcttacc gggttggact
     2521 caagacgata gttaccggat aaggcgcagc ggtcgggctg aacggggggt tcgtgcacac
     2581 agcccagctt ggagcgaacg acctacaccg aactgagata cctacagcgt gagctatgag
     2641 aaagcgccac gcttcccgaa gggagaaagg cggacaggta tccggtaagc ggcagggtcg
     2701 gaacaggaga gcgcacgagg gagcttccag ggggaaacgc ctggtatctt tatagtcctg
     2761 tcgggtttcg ccacctctga cttgagcgtc gatttttgtg atgctcgtca ggggggcgga
     2821 gcctatggaa aaacgccagc aacgcggcct ttttacggtt cctggccttt tgctggcctt
     2881 ttgctcacat gttctttcct gcgttatccc ctgattctgt ggataaccgt attaccgcct
     2941 ttgagtgagc tgataccgct cgccgcagcc gaacgaccga gcgcagcgag tcagtgagcg
     3001 aggaagcgga agagcgccca atacgcaaac cgcctctccc cgcgcgttgg ccgattcatt
     3061 aatgcagctg gcacgacagg tttcccgact ggaaagcggg cagtgagcgc aacgcaatta
     3121 atacgcgtac cgctagccag gaagagtttg tagaaacgca aaaaggccat ccgtcaggat
     3181 ggccttctgc ttagtttgat gcctggcagt ttatggcggg cgtcctgccc gccaccctcc
     3241 gggccgttgc ttcacaacgt tcaaatccgc tcccggcgga tttgtcctac tcaggagagc
     3301 gttcaccgac aaacaacaga taaaacgaaa ggcccagtct tccgactgag cctttcgttt
     3361 tatttgatgc ct
//
